Addgene plasmid #209662: pAAV.GFAP.(cyto).cpSFGFP.HaloTag
Purpose: Non-responsive control
Depositing lab: Tim Brown & HHMI-JRC Tool Translation Team. Depositing organization: HHMI, Janelia Research Campus. Publication: iATPSnFR2: A high-dynamic-range fluorescent sensor for monitoring intracellular ATP. Marvin JS, Kokotos AC, Kumar M, Pulido C, Tkachuk AN, Yao JS, Brown TA, Ryan TA. Proc Natl Acad Sci U S A. 2024 May 21;121(21):e2314604121. doi: 10.1073/pnas.2314604121. Epub 2024 May 15. PubMed 38748581.
Backbone
  Vector backbone: pAAV
  Vector type: AAV
Growth in bacteria
  Bacterial resistance: Ampicillin, 100 μg/mL
  Growth temperature: 37°C
  Growth strain: NEB Stable
  Copy number: High Copy
Gene/Insert
  Gene/Insert name: cpSFGFP.HaloTag
  Species: Synthetic
  Promoter: GFAP
  Cloning method: Restriction Enzyme; 5′ cloning site unknown (unknown if destroyed)
Terms and licenses: Academic/Nonprofit Terms; Industry Terms: Not Available to Industry
Depositor comments: Please visit https://doi.org/10.1101/2023.08.24.554624 for bioRxiv preprint.
How to cite: pAAV.GFAP.(cyto).cpSFGFP.HaloTag was a gift from Tim Brown & HHMI-JRC Tool Translation Team (Addgene plasmid # 209662 ; http://n2t.net/addgene:209662 ; RRID:Addgene_209662)
