[The description below was written by a language model from this plasmid's Addgene catalogue record and pLannotate feature annotations shown in this document.]
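Description:
pAAV.GFAP.(cyto).cpSFGFP.HaloTag is an adeno-associated virus transfer plasmid of about 6.2 kb built on a pAAV backbone. It is propagated in E. coli through a high-copy ColE1/pUC-type origin and selected with ampicillin via the β-lactamase gene and its own promoter. An f1 phage origin is also present. Two AAV2 inverted terminal repeats, one annotated only as a fragment, flank the expression cassette. These repeats are the cis elements needed for replication and packaging of the intervening DNA into recombinant AAV particles when rep, cap and helper functions are supplied in trans. Short lacZα, lacI and SV40 large T antigen fragments in the annotation are backbone remnants rather than functional genes.

The payload is a synthetic fusion of circularly permuted superfolder GFP with HaloTag. The automated annotation picks these up as a GFP-family coding sequence followed by a dhaA haloalkane dehalogenase reading frame, the bacterial enzyme from which HaloTag was engineered. HaloTag covalently binds chloroalkane ligands, so a second, spectrally distinct dye label can be attached alongside the green signal. According to the catalogue entry, expression is driven by a GFAP promoter, which is commonly used to direct expression to astrocytes. The feature table does not annotate this promoter, although there is an unannotated stretch between the upstream ITR and the GFP sequence. Downstream, a WPRE enhances transcript stability and expression, and an SV40 polyadenylation signal follows it. The "(cyto)" in the name suggests cytosolic, untargeted expression.

The stated purpose is a non-responsive control. It was deposited alongside the iATPSnFR2 fluorescent ATP sensors, and presumably serves to separate ATP-dependent fluorescence changes from unrelated ones, though the record does not elaborate.
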