Features (pLannotate 1.2.2; 13 found; start..end, strand, type, name):
     44..472     -  rep_origin     f1 ori (sequence partly withheld): f1 bacteriophage origin of replication; arrow indicates direction of (+) strand synthesis
    477..546     -  CDS            lacZα (fragment): LacZα fragment of β-galactosidase; lacZ fragment
    541..673     -  repeat_region  AAV2 ITR (fragment): inverted terminal repeat of adeno-associated virus serotype 2 inverted
   1453..2181    +  CDS            cEGFP: cEGFP is a basic (constitutively fluorescent) green fluorescent protein published in 2008, derived from Aequorea victoria.
   2236..3114    +  CDS            dhaA: DHAA_PSEPV - Experimental evidence at protein level: Swiss-Prot protein existence level 1. Catalyzes hydrolytic cleavage of carbon-halogen bonds in halogenated aliphatic compounds, leading to the formation of the corresponding primary alcohols, halide ions and protons. Has a broad substrate specificity, as it is able to dehalogenate mono- and di- chlorinated and brominated alkanes (up to at least C10), and the two isomers of 1,3-dichloropropene to 3-chloroallyl alcohol; the highest activity was found with 1,2-dibromoethane, while no activity was observed with the analog 1,2-dichloroethane. Fro
   3179..3767    +  misc_feature   WPRE: woodchuck hepatitis virus posttranscriptional regulatory element
   3795..3916    -  polyA_signal   SV40 poly(A) signal: SV40 polyadenylation signal
   3939..4007    -  CDS            large T antigen (fragment): large T antigen from SV40 (simian virus 40)
   4078..4211    +  repeat_region  AAV2 ITR: inverted terminal repeat of adeno-associated virus serotype 2 inverted
   4205..4261    -  CDS            lacI (fragment): lac repressor; lacI; The lac repressor binds to the lac operator to inhibit transcription in E. coli. This inhibition can be relieved by adding lactose or isopropyl-β-D-thiogalactopyranoside (IPTG).
   4444..5032    -  rep_origin     ori: high-copy-number ColE1/pMB1/pBR322/pUC origin of replication
   5203..6063    -  CDS            AmpR: β-lactamase; bla; confers resistance to ampicillin, carbenicillin, and related antibiotics
   6064..6168    -  promoter       AmpR promoter: bla
>Addgene plasmid #209662 | pAAV.GFAP.(cyto).cpSFGFP.HaloTag | addgene full sequence | sequence record 413355 | Addgene NGS Result
CCGAAAAGTGCCACCTAAATTGTAAGCGTTAATATTTTGTTAAAATTCGCGTTAAATTTTTGTTAAATCA
GCTCATTTTTTAACCAATAGGCCGAAATCGGCAAAATCCCTTATAAATCAAAAGAATAGACCGAGATAGG
GT
[37 nt withheld, positions 143-179]
AAAGAACGTGGACTCCAACGTCAAAGG
[49 nt withheld, positions 207-255]
T
[91 nt withheld, positions 257-347]
G
[124 nt withheld, positions 349-472]
CCCATTCGCCATTCAGGCTGCGCAACTGTTGGGAAGGGCGATCGGTGCGGGCCTCTTCGCTATTACGCCA
GCTGCGCGCTCGCTCGCTCACTGAGGCCGCCCGGGCAAAGCCCGGGCGTCGGGCGACCTTTGGTCGCCCG
GCCTCAGTGAGCGAGCGAGCGCGCAGAGAGGGAGTGGCCAACTCCATCACTAGGGGTTCCTTGTAGTTAA
TGATTAACCCGCCATGCTACTTATCTACGTAGCCATGCTCTAGGAAGATCGTAGGTTAATTAATAACATA
TCCTGGTGTGGAGTAGGGGACGCTGCTCTGACAGAGGCTCGGGGGCCTGAGCTGGCTCTGTGAGCTGGGG
AGGAGGCAGACAGCCAGGCCTTTGTCTGCAAGCAGACCTGGCAGCATTGGGCTGGCCGCCCCCCAGGGCC
TCCTCTTCATGCCCAGTGAATGACTCACCTTGGCACAGACACAATGTTCGGGGTGGGCACAGTGCCTGCT
TCCCGCCGCACCCCAGCCCCCCTCAAATGCCTTCCGAGAAGCCCATTGAGCAGGGGGCTTGCATTGCACC
CCAGCCTGACAGCCTGGCATCTTGGGATAAAAGCAGCACAGCCCCCTAGGGGCTGCCCTTGCTGTGTGGC
GCCACCGGCGGTGGAGAACAAGGCTCTATTCAGCCTGTGCCCAGGAAAGGGGATCAGGGGATGCCCAGGC
ATGGACAGTGGGTGGCAGGGGGGGAGAGGAGGGCTGTCTGCTTCCCAGAAGTCCAAGGACACAAATGGGT
GAGGGGAGAGCTCTCCCCATAGCTGGGCTGCGGCCCAACCCCACCCCCTCAGGCTATGCCAGGGGGTGTT
GCCAGGGGCACCCGGGCATCGCCAGTCTAGCCCACTCCTTCATAAAGCCCTCGCATCCCAGGAGCGAGCA
GAGCCAGAGCAGGTTGGAGAGGAGACGCATCACCTCCGCTGCTCGCGGGGATCCCGCCACCATGGGCAGA
TCTAGCCACAACGTCTATATCATGGCCGACAAGCAGAAGAACGGCATCAAGGCGAACTTCAAGATCCGCC
ACAACGTGGAGGACGGCAGCGTGCAGCTCGCCGACCACTACCAGCAGAACACCCCCATCGGCGACGGCCC
CGTGCTGCTGCCCGACAACCACTACCTGAGCACCCAGTCCGTGCTGAGCAAAGACCCCAACGAGAAGCGC
GATCACATGGTCCTGCTGGAGTTCGTGACCGCCGCCGGGATCACTCTCGGCATGGACGAGCTGTACAAGG
GCGGTACCGGAGGGAGCATGAGCAAGGGCGAGGAGCTGTTCACCGGGGTGGTGCCCATCCTGGTCGAGCT
GGACGGCGACGTAAACGGCCACAAGTTCAGCGTGCGCGGCGAGGGCGAGGGCGATGCCACCAACGGCAAG
CTGACCCTGAAGTTCATCTGCACCACCGGCAAGCTGCCCGTGCCCTGGCCCACCCTCGTGACCACCCTGA
CCTACGGCGTGCAGTGCTTCAGCCGCTACCCCGACCACATGAAGCAGCACGACTTCTTCAAGTCCGCCAT
GCCCGAAGGCTACGTCCAGGAGCGCACCATCAGCTTCAAGGACGACGGCACCTACAAGACCCGCGCCGAG
GTGAAGTTCGAGGGCGACACCCTGGTGAACCGCATCGAGCTGAAGGGCATCGACTTCAAGGAGGACGGCA
ACATCCTGGGGCATAAGCTGGAGTACAACTTTAACCTGCAGGGCGGAGGCTCGGGCGGAGGTGGGTCGGG
TGGCGGCGGATCAATGGCCGAGATCGGCACCGGCTTCCCCTTCGACCCCCACTACGTGGAGGTGCTGGGC
GAGCGCATGCACTACGTTGACGTGGGCCCCCGCGACGGCACCCCCGTGCTGTTCCTGCACGGCAACCCCA
CCAGCAGCTACGTGTGGCGCAACATCATCCCCCACGTGGCCCCCACCCACCGCACTATCGCCCCCGACCT
GATCGGCATGGGCAAGAGCGACAAGCCCGACCTGGGCTACTTCTTCGACGACCACGTGCGCTTCATGGAC
GCCTTCATCGAGGCCCTGGGCCTGGAGGAGGTGGTGCTGGTGATCCACGACTGGGGCAGCGCCCTGGGCT
TCCACTGGGCCAAGCGCAACCCCGAGCGCGTGAAGGGCATCGCCTTCATGGAGTTCATCCGCCCCATCCC
CACCTGGGACGAGTGGCCCGAGTTCGCCCGCGAGACCTTCCAGGCCTTCCGCACCACCGACGTGGGCCGC
AAGCTGATCATCGACCAGAACGTGTTCATCGAGGGCACCCTGCCCATGGGCGTGGTGCGCCCCCTGACCG
AGGTGGAGATGGACCACTACCGCGAGCCCTTCCTGAACCCCGTGGACCGCGAGCCCCTGTGGCGCTTCCC
CAACGAGCTGCCCATCGCCGGCGAGCCCGCCAACATCGTGGCCCTGGTGGAGGAGTACATGGACTGGCTG
CACCAGAGCCCCGTGCCCAAGCTGCTGTTCTGGGGCACCCCCGGCGTGCTGATCCCCCCCGCCGAGGCCG
CCCGCCTGGCCAAGAGCCTGCCCAACGTTAAGGCCGTGGACATCGGCCCCGGCCTGAACCTGCTCCAGGA
GGACAACCCCGACCTGATCGGCAGCGAGATCGCCCGCTGGCTGAGCACCCTCGAGATCAGCGGCCATCAC
CATCACCACCATTAAGAATTCGAAGCTTTTCGAATTAGCTTATCATAATCAACCTCTGGATTACAAAATT
TGTGAAAGATTGACTGGTATTCTTAACTATGTTGCTCCTTTTACGCTATGTGGATACGCTGCTTTAATGC
CTTTGTATCATGCTATTGCTTCCCGTATGGCTTTCATTTTCTCCTCCTTGTATAAATCCTGGTTGCTGTC
TCTTTATGAGGAGTTGTGGCCCGTTGTCAGGCAACGTGGCGTGGTGTGCACTGTGTTTGCTGACGCAACC
CCCACTGGTTGGGGCATTGCCACCACCTGTCAGCTCCTTTCCGGGACTTTCGCTTTCCCCCTCCCTATTG
CCACGGCGGAACTCATCGCCGCCTGCCTTGCCCGCTGCTGGACAGGGGCTCGGCTGTTGGGCACTGACAA
TTCCGTGGTGTTGTCGGGGAAATCATCGTCCTTTCCTTGGCTGCTCGCCTGTGTTGCCACCTGGATTCTG
CGCGGGACGTCCTTCTGCTACGTCCCTTCGGCCCTCAATCCAGCGGACCTTCCTTCCCGCGGCCTGCTGC
CGGCTCTGCGGCCTCTTCCGCGTCTTCGCCTTCGCCCTCAGACGAGTCGGATCTCCCTTTGGGCCGCCTC
CCCGCATCGGAGGCCGCTTCGAGCAGACATGATAAGATACATTGATGAGTTTGGACAAACCACAACTAGA
ATGCAGTGAAAAAAATGCTTTATTTGTGAAATTTGTGATGCTATTGCTTTATTTGTAACCATTATAAGCT
GCAATAAACAAGTTAACAACAACAATTGCATTCATTTTATGTTTCAGGTTCAGGGGGAGATGTGGGAGGT
TTTTTAAAGCAAGTAAAACCTCTACAAATGTGGTAAAATCGATAAGGATCTTCCTAGAGCATGGCTACGT
AGATAAGTAGCATGGCGGGTTAATCATTAACTACAAGGAACCCCTAGTGATGGAGTTGGCCACTCCCTCT
CTGCGCGCTCGCTCGCTCACTGAGGCCGGGCGACCAAAGGTCGCCCGACGCCCGGGCTTTGCCCGGGCGG
CCTCAGTGAGCGAGCGAGCGCGCAGCTGCATTAATGAATCGGCCAACGCGCGGGGAGAGGCGGTTTGCGT
ATTGGGCGCTCTTCCGCTTCCTCGCTCACTGACTCGCTGCGCTCGGTCGTTCGGCTGCGGCGAGCGGTAT
CAGCTCACTCAAAGGCGGTAATACGGTTATCCACAGAATCAGGGGATAACGCAGGAAAGAACATGTGAGC
AAAAGGCCAGCAAAAGGCCAGGAACCGTAAAAAGGCCGCGTTGCTGGCGTTTTTCCATAGGCTCCGCCCC
CCTGACGAGCATCACAAAAATCGACGCTCAAGTCAGAGGTGGCGAAACCCGACAGGACTATAAAGATACC
AGGCGTTTCCCCCTGGAAGCTCCCTCGTGCGCTCTCCTGTTCCGACCCTGCCGCTTACCGGATACCTGTC
CGCCTTTCTCCCTTCGGGAAGCGTGGCGCTTTCTCATAGCTCACGCTGTAGGTATCTCAGTTCGGTGTAG
GTCGTTCGCTCCAAGCTGGGCTGTGTGCACGAACCCCCCGTTCAGCCCGACCGCTGCGCCTTATCCGGTA
ACTATCGTCTTGAGTCCAACCCGGTAAGACACGACTTATCGCCACTGGCAGCAGCCACTGGTAACAGGAT
TAGCAGAGCGAGGTATGTAGGCGGTGCTACAGAGTTCTTGAAGTGGTGGCCTAACTACGGCTACACTAGA
AGAACAGTATTTGGTATCTGCGCTCTGCTGAAGCCAGTTACCTTCGGAAAAAGAGTTGGTAGCTCTTGAT
CCGGCAAACAAACCACCGCTGGTAGCGGTGGTTTTTTTGTTTGCAAGCAGCAGATTACGCGCAGAAAAAA
AGGATCTCAAGAAGATCCTTTGATCTTTTCTACGGGGTCTGACGCTCAGTGGAACGAAAACTCACGTTAA
GGGATTTTGGTCATGAGATTATCAAAAAGGATCTTCACCTAGATCCTTTTAAATTAAAAATGAAGTTTTA
AATCAATCTAAAGTATATATGAGTAAACTTGGTCTGACAGTTACCAATGCTTAATCAGTGAGGCACCTAT
CTCAGCGATCTGTCTATTTCGTTCATCCATAGTTGCCTGACTCCCCGTCGTGTAGATAACTACGATACGG
GAGGGCTTACCATCTGGCCCCAGTGCTGCAATGATACCGCGAGACCCACGCTCACCGGCTCCAGATTTAT
CAGCAATAAACCAGCCAGCCGGAAGGGCCGAGCGCAGAAGTGGTCCTGCAACTTTATCCGCCTCCATCCA
GTCTATTAATTGTTGCCGGGAAGCTAGAGTAAGTAGTTCGCCAGTTAATAGTTTGCGCAACGTTGTTGCC
ATTGCTACAGGCATCGTGGTGTCACGCTCGTCGTTTGGTATGGCTTCATTCAGCTCCGGTTCCCAACGAT
CAAGGCGAGTTACATGATCCCCCATGTTGTGCAAAAAAGCGGTTAGCTCCTTCGGTCCTCCGATCGTTGT
CAGAAGTAAGTTGGCCGCAGTGTTATCACTCATGGTTATGGCAGCACTGCATAATTCTCTTACTGTCATG
CCATCCGTAAGATGCTTTTCTGTGACTGGTGAGTACTCAACCAAGTCATTCTGAGAATAGTGTATGCGGC
GACCGAGTTGCTCTTGCCCGGCGTCAATACGGGATAATACCGCGCCACATAGCAGAACTTTAAAAGTGCT
CATCATTGGAAAACGTTCTTCGGGGCGAAAACTCTCAAGGATCTTACCGCTGTTGAGATCCAGTTCGATG
TAACCCACTCGTGCACCCAACTGATCTTCAGCATCTTTTACTTTCACCAGCGTTTCTGGGTGAGCAAAAA
CAGGAAGGCAAAATGCCGCAAAAAAGGGAATAAGGGCGACACGGAAATGTTGAATACTCATACTCTTCCT
TTTTCAATATTATTGAAGCATTTATCAGGGTTATTGTCTCATGAGCGGATACATATTTGAATGTATTTAG
AAAAATAAACAAATAGGGGTTCCGCGCACATTTCC
